Addgene plasmid #169525: pTS2388-Tier1-PhCMV-p2a_Ypet
Purpose: Tier-1 vector encoding PhCMV-driven yellow fluorescent protein YPet fused to a "self-cleaving" peptide p2a (PhCMV-p2a_YPet-pA).
Depositing lab: Martin Fussenegger. Depositing organization: ETH Zurich (Swiss Federal Institute of Technology). Publication: A versatile plasmid architecture for mammalian synthetic biology (VAMSyB). Haellman V, Strittmatter T, Bertschi A, Stucheli P, Fussenegger M. Metab Eng. 2021 Jul;66:41-50. doi: 10.1016/j.ymben.2021.04.003. Epub 2021 Apr 18. PubMed 33857582.
Backbone
  Vector backbone: pMM1 (pcDNA3.1-based)
  Backbone size w/o insert (bp): 4435
  Vector type: Mammalian Expression
  Selectable markers: Neomycin (select with G418)
Growth in bacteria
  Bacterial resistance: Ampicillin, 100 μg/mL
  Growth temperature: 37°C
  Growth strain: DH5alpha
  Copy number: High Copy
Gene/Insert
  Gene/Insert name: PCMV-driven P2A-fused yellow fluorescent protein Ypet (alt name: PCMV-P2A-Ypet)
  Species: Synthetic
  Promoter: PhCMV
  Cloning method: Restriction Enzyme; 5′ cloning site Unknown (unknown if destroyed)
  Sequencing primers: 5′ AmpStart; 3′ BGH-rev
Terms and licenses: Academic/Nonprofit Terms; Industry Terms: Not Available to Industry
How to cite: pTS2388-Tier1-PhCMV-p2a_Ypet was a gift from Martin Fussenegger (Addgene plasmid # 169525 ; http://n2t.net/addgene:169525 ; RRID:Addgene_169525)
