[The description below was written by a language model from this plasmid's Addgene catalogue record and pLannotate feature annotations shown in this document.]
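Description:
pTS2388-Tier1-PhCMV-p2a_Ypet is a 6.0 kb mammalian expression plasmid built on pMM1, a pcDNA3.1-derived backbone, and is one of the "Tier-1" modules of a standardised plasmid architecture for mammalian synthetic biology. In E. coli it is maintained at high copy from a ColE1/pUC-type origin and selected with ampicillin through the bla gene and its native promoter. An f1 origin is also present. It also carries remnants of a lac promoter/operator region and a short lacI fragment, which appear to be backbone carry-over rather than functional elements. For selection in mammalian cells, an SV40 enhancer/early promoter drives the neomycin phosphotransferase gene (G418 resistance), terminated by an SV40 polyadenylation signal. A short bleomycin-resistance fragment follows the neo coding sequence and is probably non-functional.

The payload is a single expression unit in which the human cytomegalovirus immediate-early enhancer and promoter (PhCMV) drive a P2A "self-cleaving" peptide fused to the yellow fluorescent protein YPet, followed by the bovine growth hormone polyadenylation signal. The P2A element itself is not annotated in the feature table, but the catalogue naming places it upstream of YPet, consistent with the unannotated gap between the T7 promoter and the YPet coding sequence. A P2A sequence causes ribosomal skipping during translation, so an upstream open reading frame joined in frame would be released as a separate polypeptide from the reporter. A brief match to a truncated HIV-1 LTR just after the CMV promoter is likely an annotation artefact of the transcription-start region. The record supports use as a constitutive fluorescent reporter module; the P2A arrangement would also suit it as a building block for bicistronic cassettes, though the record does not state this.
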