Features (pLannotate 1.2.2; 19 found; start..end, strand, type, name):
     63..392     +  promoter       SV40 promoter: SV40 enhancer and early promoter
    459..1250    +  CDS            neo: KKA2_KLEPN - Also known as kan, nptII. Experimental evidence at protein level: Swiss-Prot protein existence level 1. Resistance to kanamycin, neomycin, paromomycin, ribostamycin, butirosin and gentamicin B. From Klebsiella pneumoniae.
   1274..1432    +  CDS            ble (fragment): BLE_KLEPN - Experimental evidence at protein level: Swiss-Prot protein existence level 1. Binding protein with a strong affinity to the bleomycin family of antibiotics. Binds to CL990; an antimitotic-antibiotic compound. From Klebsiella pneumoniae.
   1427..1548    +  polyA_signal   SV40 poly(A) signal: SV40 polyadenylation signal
   1621..1637    -  protein_bind   lac operator: The lac repressor binds to the lac operator to inhibit transcription in E. coli. This inhibition can be relieved by adding lactose or isopropyl-β-D-thiogalactopyranoside (IPTG). lac repressor encoded by lacI
   1645..1675    -  promoter       lac promoter: promoter for the E. coli lac operon
   1690..1711    -  protein_bind   CAP binding site: CAP binding activates transcription in the presence of cAMP. E. coli catabolite activator protein
   1724..1816    -  CDS            lacI (fragment): lac repressor; lacI; The lac repressor binds to the lac operator to inhibit transcription in E. coli. This inhibition can be relieved by adding lactose or isopropyl-β-D-thiogalactopyranoside (IPTG).
   1999..2587    -  rep_origin     ori: high-copy-number ColE1/pMB1/pBR322/pUC origin of replication
   2758..3618    -  CDS            AmpR: β-lactamase; bla; confers resistance to ampicillin, carbenicillin, and related antibiotics
   3619..3723    -  promoter       AmpR promoter: bla
   3870..4173    +  enhancer       CMV enhancer: human cytomegalovirus immediate early enhancer
   4174..4377    +  promoter       CMV promoter: human cytomegalovirus (CMV) immediate early promoter
   4373..4406    +  LTR            5' LTR (truncated) (fragment): truncated 5' long terminal repeat (LTR) from HIV-1
   4422..4440    +  promoter       T7 promoter: promoter for bacteriophage T7 RNA polymerase
   4577..5290    +  CDS            YPet: YPet is a basic (constitutively fluorescent) yellow fluorescent protein published in 2005, derived from Aequorea victoria. It has moderate acid sensitivity.
   5351..5575    +  polyA_signal   bGH poly(A) signal: bovine growth hormone polyadenylation signal
   5579..5600    +  promoter       SV40 promoter (fragment): SV40 enhancer and early promoter
   5621..49      +  rep_origin     f1 ori (across the origin) (sequence partly withheld): f1 bacteriophage origin of replication; arrow indicates direction of (+) strand synthesis
>Addgene plasmid #169525 | pTS2388-Tier1-PhCMV-p2a_Ypet | addgene full sequence | sequence record 364608 | Addgene NGS Result
GCCTATTGGTTAAAAAATGAGCTGATTTAACAAAAATTTAACGCGAATTAATTCTGTGGAATGTGTGTCA
GTTAGGGTGTGGAAAGTCCCCAGGCTCCCCAGCAGGCAGAAGTATGCAAAGCATGCATCTCAATTAGTCA
GCAACCAGGTGTGGAAAGTCCCCAGGCTCCCCAGCAGGCAGAAGTATGCAAAGCATGCATCTCAATTAGT
CAGCAACCATAGTCCCGCCCCTAACTCCGCCCATCCCGCCCCTAACTCCGCCCAGTTCCGCCCATTCTCC
GCCCCATGGCTGACTAATTTTTTTTATTTATGCAGAGGCCGAGGCCGCCTCTGCCTCTGAGCTATTCCAG
AAGTAGTGAGGAGGCTTTTTTGGAGGCCTAGGCTTTTGCAAAAAGCTCCCGGGAGCTTGTATATCCATTT
TCGGATCTGATCAAGAGACAGGATGAGGATCGTTTCGCATGATTGAACAAGATGGATTGCACGCAGGTTC
TCCGGCCGCTTGGGTGGAGAGGCTATTCGGCTATGACTGGGCACAACAGACAATCGGCTGCTCTGATGCC
GCCGTGTTCCGGCTGTCAGCGCAGGGGCGCCCGGTTCTTTTTGTCAAGACCGACCTGTCCGGTGCCCTGA
ATGAACTGCAGGACGAGGCAGCGCGGCTATCGTGGCTGGCCACGACGGGCGTTCCTTGCGCAGCTGTGCT
CGACGTTGTCACTGAAGCGGGAAGGGACTGGCTGCTATTGGGCGAAGTGCCGGGGCAGGATCTCCTGTCA
TCTCACCTTGCTCCTGCCGAGAAAGTATCCATCATGGCTGATGCAATGCGGCGGCTGCATACGCTTGATC
CGGCTACCTGCCCATTCGACCACCAAGCGAAACATCGCATCGAGCGAGCACGTACTCGGATGGAAGCCGG
TCTTGTCGATCAGGATGATCTGGACGAAGAGCATCAGGGGCTCGCGCCAGCCGAACTGTTCGCCAGGCTC
AAGGCGCGCATGCCCGACGGCGAGGATCTCGTCGTGACCCATGGCGATGCCTGCTTGCCGAATATCATGG
TGGAAAATGGCCGCTTTTCTGGATTCATCGACTGTGGCCGGCTGGGTGTGGCGGACCGCTATCAGGACAT
AGCGTTGGCTACCCGTGATATTGCTGAAGAGCTTGGCGGCGAATGGGCTGACCGCTTCCTCGTGCTTTAC
GGTATCGCCGCTCCCGATTCGCAGCGCATCGCCTTCTATCGCCTTCTTGACGAGTTCTTCTGAGCGGGAC
TCTGGGGTTCGAAATGACCGACCAAGCGACGCCCAACCTGCCATCACGAGATTTCGATTCCACCGCCGCC
TTCTATGAAAGGTTGGGCTTCGGAATCGTTTTCCGGGACGCCGGCTGGATGATCCTCCAGCGCGGGGATC
TCATGCTGGAGTTCTTCGCCCACCCCAACTTGTTTATTGCAGCTTATAATGGTTACAAATAAAGCAATAG
CATCACAAATTTCACAAATAAAGCATTTTTTTCACTGCATTCTAGTTGTGGTTTGTCCAAACTCATCAAT
GTATCTTATCATGTCTGTATACCGTCGACCTCTAGCTAGAGCTTGGCGTAATCATGGTCATAGCTGTTTC
CTGTGTGAAATTGTTATCCGCTCACAATTCCACACAACATACGAGCCGGAAGCATAAAGTGTAAAGCCTG
GGGTGCCTAATGAGTGAGCTAACTCACATTAATTGCGTTGCGCTCACTGCCCGCTTTCCAGTCGGGAAAC
CTGTCGTGCCAGCTGCATTAATGAATCGGCCAACGCGCGGGGAGAGGCGGTTTGCGTATTGGGCGCTCTT
CCGCTTCCTCGCTCACTGACTCGCTGCGCTCGGTCGTTCGGCTGCGGCGAGCGGTATCAGCTCACTCAAA
GGCGGTAATACGGTTATCCACAGAATCAGGGGATAACGCAGGAAAGAACATGTGAGCAAAAGGCCAGCAA
AAGGCCAGGAACCGTAAAAAGGCCGCGTTGCTGGCGTTTTTCCATAGGCTCCGCCCCCCTGACGAGCATC
ACAAAAATCGACGCTCAAGTCAGAGGTGGCGAAACCCGACAGGACTATAAAGATACCAGGCGTTTCCCCC
TGGAAGCTCCCTCGTGCGCTCTCCTGTTCCGACCCTGCCGCTTACCGGATACCTGTCCGCCTTTCTCCCT
TCGGGAAGCGTGGCGCTTTCTCATAGCTCACGCTGTAGGTATCTCAGTTCGGTGTAGGTCGTTCGCTCCA
AGCTGGGCTGTGTGCACGAACCCCCCGTTCAGCCCGACCGCTGCGCCTTATCCGGTAACTATCGTCTTGA
GTCCAACCCGGTAAGACACGACTTATCGCCACTGGCAGCAGCCACTGGTAACAGGATTAGCAGAGCGAGG
TATGTAGGCGGTGCTACAGAGTTCTTGAAGTGGTGGCCTAACTACGGCTACACTAGAAGAACAGTATTTG
GTATCTGCGCTCTGCTGAAGCCAGTTACCTTCGGAAAAAGAGTTGGTAGCTCTTGATCCGGCAAACAAAC
CACCGCTGGTAGCGGTGGTTTTTTTGTTTGCAAGCAGCAGATTACGCGCAGAAAAAAAGGATCTCAAGAA
GATCCTTTGATCTTTTCTACGGGGTCTGACGCTCAGTGGAACGAAAACTCACGTTAAGGGATTTTGGTCA
TGAGATTATCAAAAAGGATCTTCACCTAGATCCTTTTAAATTAAAAATGAAGTTTTAAATCAATCTAAAG
TATATATGAGTAAACTTGGTCTGACAGTTACCAATGCTTAATCAGTGAGGCACCTATCTCAGCGATCTGT
CTATTTCGTTCATCCATAGTTGCCTGACTCCCCGTCGTGTAGATAACTACGATACGGGAGGGCTTACCAT
CTGGCCCCAGTGCTGCAATGATACCGCGAGACCCACGCTCACCGGCTCCAGATTTATCAGCAATAAACCA
GCCAGCCGGAAGGGCCGAGCGCAGAAGTGGTCCTGCAACTTTATCCGCCTCCATCCAGTCTATTAATTGT
TGCCGGGAAGCTAGAGTAAGTAGTTCGCCAGTTAATAGTTTGCGCAACGTTGTTGCCATTGCTACAGGCA
TCGTGGTGTCACGCTCGTCGTTTGGTATGGCTTCATTCAGCTCCGGTTCCCAACGATCAAGGCGAGTTAC
ATGATCCCCCATGTTGTGCAAAAAAGCGGTTAGCTCCTTCGGTCCTCCGATCGTTGTCAGAAGTAAGTTG
GCCGCAGTGTTATCACTCATGGTTATGGCAGCACTGCATAATTCTCTTACTGTCATGCCATCCGTAAGAT
GCTTTTCTGTGACTGGTGAGTACTCAACCAAGTCATTCTGAGAATAGTGTATGCGGCGACCGAGTTGCTC
TTGCCCGGCGTCAATACGGGATAATACCGCGCCACATAGCAGAACTTTAAAAGTGCTCATCATTGGAAAA
CGTTCTTCGGGGCGAAAACTCTCAAGGATCTTACCGCTGTTGAGATCCAGTTCGATGTAACCCACTCGTG
CACCCAACTGATCTTCAGCATCTTTTACTTTCACCAGCGTTTCTGGGTGAGCAAAAACAGGAAGGCAAAA
TGCCGCAAAAAAGGGAATAAGGGCGACACGGAAATGTTGAATACTCATACTCTTCCTTTTTCAATATTAT
TGAAGCATTTATCAGGGTTATTGTCTCATGAGCGGATACATATTTGAATGTATTTAGAAAAATAAACAAA
TAGGGGTTCCGCGCACATTTCCCCGAAAAGTGCCACCTGACGTCGACGGATCGGGAGATCTCCACGCGTG
GTACCCTCGAGTTGACATTGATTATTGAGTAGTTATTAATAGTAATCAATTACGGGGTCATTAGTTCATA
GCCCATATATGGAGTTCCGCGTTACATAACTTACGGTAAATGGCCCGCCTGGCTGACCGCCCAACGACCC
CCGCCCATTGACGTCAATAATGACGTATGTTCCCATAGTAACGCCAATAGGGACTTTCCATTGACGTCAA
TGGGTGGAGTATTTACGGTAAACTGCCCACTTGGCAGTACATCAAGTGTATCATATGCCAAGTACGCCCC
CTATTGACGTCAATGACGGTAAATGGCCCGCCTGGCATTATGCCCAGTACATGACCTTATGGGACTTTCC
TACTTGGCAGTACATCTACGTATTAGTCATCGCTATTACCATGGTGATGCGGTTTTGGCAGTACATCAAT
GGGCGTGGATAGCGGTTTGACTCACGGGGATTTCCAAGTCTCCACCCCATTGACGTCAATGGGAGTTTGT
TTTGGCACCAAAATCAACGGGACTTTCCAAAATGTCGTAACAACTCCGCCCCATTGACGCAAATGGGCGG
TAGGCGTGTACGGTGGGAGGTCTATATAAGCAGAGCTCTCTGGCTAACTAGAGAACCCACTGCTTACTGG
CTTATCGAAATTAATACGACTCACTATAGGGAGACCCAAGCTGTTCGAAGCGGAATTCACCATGACTAGT
GGTGGTTCTGGTGGAAGCGGAGCTACTAACTTCAGCCTGCTGAAGCAGGCTGGTGACGTGGAGGAGAACC
CTGGACCTGCTAGTGGTGGTTCTGGTGTGAGCAAAGGCGAAGAGCTGTTCACCGGCGTGGTGCCCATCCT
GGTGGAGCTGGACGGCGACGTGAACGGCCACAAGTTCAGCGTGAGCGGCGAGGGCGAGGGCGACGCCACC
TACGGCAAGCTGACCCTGAAGCTGCTGTGCACCACCGGCAAGCTGCCCGTGCCCTGGCCCACCCTGGTGA
CCACCCTGGGCTACGGCGTGCAGTGCTTCGCCCGGTACCCCGACCACATGAAGCAGCACGACTTCTTCAA
GAGCGCCATGCCCGAGGGCTACGTGCAGGAGCGGACCATCTTCTTCAAGGACGACGGCAACTACAAGACC
CGGGCCGAGGTGAAGTTCGAGGGCGACACCCTGGTGAACCGGATCGAGCTGAAGGGCATCGACTTCAAGG
AGGACGGCAACATCCTGGGCCACAAGCTGGAGTACAACTACAACAGCCACAACGTGTACATCACCGCCGA
CAAGCAGAAGAACGGCATCAAGGCCAACTTCAAGATCCGGCACAACATCGAGGACGGCGGCGTGCAGCTG
GCCGACCACTACCAGCAGAACACCCCCATCGGCGACGGCCCCGTGCTGCTGCCCGACAACCACTACCTGA
GCTACCAGAGCGCCCTGTTCAAGGACCCCAACGAGAAGCGGGACCACATGGTGCTGCTGGAGTTCCTGAC
CGCCGCCGGCATCACCGAGGGCATGGACGAGCTGTACAAGGCTAGCGGATCCACCGGTGTCTAGAAAGCT
TTGAGGCCGGCCTGCAGGGATCAGCCTCGACTGTGCCTTCTAGTTGCCAGCCATCTGTTGTTTGCCCCTC
CCCCGTGCCTTCCTTGACCCTGGAAGGTGCCACTCCCACTGTCCTTTCCTAATAAAATGAGGAAATTGCA
TCGCATTGTCTGAGTAGGTGTCATTCTATTCTGGGGGGTGGGGTGGGGCAGGACAGCAAGGGGGAGGATT
GGGAAGACAATAGCAGGCATGCTGGGGATGCGGTGGGCTCTATGGCTTCTGAGGCGGAAAGAACCAGCTG
GGGCTCTAGGGGGTATCCCC
[124 nt withheld, positions 5621-5744]
C
[91 nt withheld, positions 5746-5836]
A
[49 nt withheld, positions 5838-5886]
CCTTTGACGTTGGAGTCCACGTTCTTT
[37 nt withheld, positions 5914-5950]
ACCCTATCTCGGTCTATTCTTTTGATTTATAAGGGATTTTGCCGATTTCG
